Addgene plasmid #74144: AAV Synapsin Intron H2B Gcamp 6f wpre Pzac2.1
Purpose: Calcium sensor
Depositing lab: Loren Looger. Depositing organization: HHMI, Janelia Research Campus.
Backbone
  Vector backbone: Pzac2.1
  Backbone size w/o insert (bp): 4821
  Total vector size (bp): 6579
  Vector type: AAV
Growth in bacteria
  Bacterial resistance: Ampicillin, 100 μg/mL
  Growth temperature: 30°C
  Growth strain: NEB Stable
  Copy number: Low Copy
Gene/Insert
  Gene/Insert name: GCaMP6f (alt name: GCaMP3-T302L R303P A317E D380Y T381R S383T R392G)
  Species: R. norvegicus (rat), G. gallus (chicken); ; A. victoria (jellyfish)
  Insert size (bp): 1353
  Promoter: synapsin
  Tag / fusion protein: H2B (N terminal on insert)
  Cloning method: Restriction Enzyme; 5′ cloning site NruI (destroyed during cloning); 3′ cloning site NruI (destroyed during cloning)
  Sequencing primers: 5′ intron f; 3′ AAV1621 r
Terms and licenses: Academic/Nonprofit Terms; Industry Terms: Not Available to Industry
Depositor comments: Vector named AA0215 ( Scott Sternson lab, hhmi/ JFRC)
How to cite: AAV Synapsin Intron H2B Gcamp 6f wpre Pzac2.1 was a gift from Loren Looger (Addgene plasmid # 74144 ; http://n2t.net/addgene:74144 ; RRID:Addgene_74144)
