[The description below was written by a language model from this plasmid's Addgene catalogue record and pLannotate feature annotations shown in this document.]
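Description:
AAV Synapsin Intron H2B Gcamp 6f wpre Pzac2.1 is an AAV transfer plasmid built on the pZac2.1 backbone for neuronal expression of a nucleus-targeted genetically encoded calcium indicator. The expression cassette lies between two AAV2 inverted terminal repeats, which supply the signals needed for replication and packaging of the intervening DNA into recombinant AAV particles. Within the ITRs, a fragment of the human synapsin I promoter confers neuron-specific transcription. It is followed by a chimeric β-globin/immunoglobulin heavy-chain intron, a part commonly included to improve expression through splicing. The coding region consists of human histone H2B fused to the N terminus of GCaMP6f, the fast-kinetics member of the GCaMP6 family. GCaMP6f is derived from GCaMP3 by a defined set of point mutations and assembled from jellyfish GFP, rat calmodulin and a chicken-derived peptide. The H2B fusion is expected to tether the sensor to chromatin, confining the fluorescence signal to nuclei. A WPRE downstream of the coding sequence enhances transcript stability and expression, and an SV40 polyadenylation signal terminates the message.

The bacterial portion carries a ColE1/pUC-type origin, an f1 phage origin and a β-lactamase gene for ampicillin selection, along with residual lac-region fragments from the parental cloning vector. Although the annotated origin is of a high-copy type, the catalogue lists the plasmid as low copy, and it is maintained in a recombination-deficient strain, consistent with the instability of ITR-containing plasmids. Two sequence records are annotated: a full-length one of about 6.6 kb matching the stated total size, and a shorter partial NGS assembly of about 6.3 kb. They agree on the cassette organisation, but the backbone runs in the opposite orientation relative to the cassette in the two records. The construct is intended for producing AAV for calcium imaging of neuronal activity.
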