Features (pLannotate 1.2.2; 15 found; start..end, strand, type, name):
    402..534     +  intron         chimeric intron: chimera between introns from human β-globin and immunoglobulin heavy chain genes
    548..925     +  CDS            H2B: human histone H2B; HIST1H2BJ
    944..2296    +  CDS            GCaMP6f: improved fluorescent protein-based calcium sensor (Chen et al., 2013)
   2359..2947    +  misc_feature   WPRE: woodchuck hepatitis virus posttranscriptional regulatory element
   3025..3146    -  polyA_signal   SV40 poly(A) signal: SV40 polyadenylation signal
   3169..3237    -  CDS            large T antigen (fragment): large T antigen from SV40 (simian virus 40)
   3308..3441    +  repeat_region  AAV2 ITR: inverted terminal repeat of adeno-associated virus serotype 2 inverted
   3435..3491    -  CDS            lacI (fragment): lac repressor; lacI; The lac repressor binds to the lac operator to inhibit transcription in E. coli. This inhibition can be relieved by adding lactose or isopropyl-β-D-thiogalactopyranoside (IPTG).
   3674..4262    -  rep_origin     ori: high-copy-number ColE1/pMB1/pBR322/pUC origin of replication
   4433..5293    -  CDS            AmpR: β-lactamase; bla; confers resistance to ampicillin, carbenicillin, and related antibiotics
   5294..5398    -  promoter       AmpR promoter: bla
   5451..5879    -  rep_origin     f1 ori (sequence partly withheld): f1 bacteriophage origin of replication; arrow indicates direction of (+) strand synthesis
   5884..5953    -  CDS            lacZα (fragment): LacZα fragment of β-galactosidase; lacZ fragment
   5948..6080    -  repeat_region  AAV2 ITR (fragment): inverted terminal repeat of adeno-associated virus serotype 2 inverted
   6183..309     +  promoter       hSyn promoter (fragment) (across the origin): human synapsin I promoter; confers neuron-specific expression (Kügler et al., 2003)
>Addgene plasmid #74144 | AAV Synapsin Intron H2B Gcamp 6f wpre Pzac2.1 | addgene full sequence | sequence record 358674 | Addgene Partial NGS Result
ATGCGGCGAGGCGCGTGCGCACTGCCAGCTTCAGCACCGCGGACAGTGCCTTCGCCCCCGCCTGGCGGCG
CGCGCCACCGCCGCCTCAGCACTGAAGGCGCGCTGACGTCACTCGCCGGTCCCCCGCAAACTCCCCTTCC
CGGCCACCTTGGTCGCGTCCGCGCCGCCGCCGGCCCAGCCGGACCGCACCACGCGAGGCGCGAGATAGGG
GGGCACGGGCGCGACCATCTGCGCTGCGGCGCCGGCGACTCAGCGCTGCCTCAGTCTGCGGTGGGCAGCG
GAGGAGTCGTGTCGTGCCTGAGAGCGCAGCTGTGCTCCTGGGCACCGCGCAGTCCGCCCCCGCGGCTCCT
GGCCAGACCACCCCTAGGACCCCCTGCCCCAAGTCGCAGCCGTTGGATCAGGTAAGTATCAAGGTTACAA
GACAGGTTTAAGGAGACCAATAGAAACTGGGCTTGTCGAGACAGAGAAGACTCTTGCGTTTCTGATAGGC
ACCTATTGGTCTTACTGACATCCACTTTGCCTTTCTCTCCACAGGTGATGATCCGGTATGCCAGAGCCAG
CGAAGTCTGCTCCCGCCCCGAAAAAGGGCTCCAAGAAGGCGGTGACTAAGGCGCAGAAGAAAGGCGGCAA
GAAGCGCAAGCGCAGCCGCAAGGAGAGCTATTCCATCTATGTGTACAAGGTTCTGAAGCAGGTCCACCCT
GACACCGGCATTTCGTCCAAGGCCATGGGCATCATGAATTCGTTTGTGAACGACATTTTCGAGCGCATCG
CAGGTGAGGCTTCCCGCCTGGCGCATTACAACAAGCGCTCGACCATCACCTCCAGGGAGATCCAGACGGC
CGTGCGCCTGCTGCTGCCTGGGGAGTTGGCCAAGCACGCCGTGTCCGAGGGTACTAAGGCCATCACCAAG
TACACCAGCGCTAAGGATCCACCAGTCGCCACCATGGGTTCTCATCATCATCATCATCATGGTATGGCTA
GCATGACTGGTGGACAGCAAATGGGTCGGGATCTGTACGACGATGACGATAAGGATCTCGCCACCATGGT
CGACTCATCACGTCGTAAGTGGAATAAGACAGGTCACGCAGTCAGAGCTATAGGTCGGCTGAGCTCACTC
GAGAACGTCTATATCAAGGCCGACAAGCAGAAGAACGGCATCAAGGCGAACTTCAAGATCCGCCACAACA
TCGAGGACGGCGGCGTGCAGCTCGCCTACCACTACCAGCAGAACACCCCCATCGGCGACGGCCCCGTGCT
GCTGCCCGACAACCACTACCTGAGCGTGCAGTCCAAACTTTCGAAAGACCCCAACGAGAAGCGCGATCAC
ATGGTCCTGCTGGAGTTCGTGACCGCCGCCGGGATCACTCTCGGCATGGACGAGCTGTACAAGGGCGGTA
CCGGAGGGAGCATGGTGAGCAAGGGCGAGGAGCTGTTCACCGGGGTGGTGCCCATCCTGGTCGAGCTGGA
CGGCGACGTAAACGGCCACAAGTTCAGCGTGTCCGGCGAGGGTGAGGGCGATGCCACCTACGGCAAGCTG
ACCCTGAAGTTCATCTGCACCACCGGCAAGCTGCCCGTGCCCTGGCCCACCCTCGTGACCACCCTGACCT
ACGGCGTGCAGTGCTTCAGCCGCTACCCCGACCACATGAAGCAGCACGACTTCTTCAAGTCCGCCATGCC
CGAAGGCTACATCCAGGAGCGCACCATCTTCTTCAAGGACGACGGCAACTACAAGACCCGCGCCGAGGTG
AAGTTCGAGGGCGACACCCTGGTGAACCGCATCGAGCTGAAGGGCATCGACTTCAAGGAGGACGGCAACA
TCCTGGGGCACAAGCTGGAGTACAACCTGCCGGACCAACTGACTGAAGAGCAGATCGCAGAATTTAAAGA
GGAATTCTCCCTATTTGACAAGGACGGGGATGGGACAATAACAACCAAGGAGCTGGGGACGGTGATGCGG
TCTCTGGGGCAGAACCCCACAGAAGCAGAGCTGCAGGACATGATCAATGAAGTAGATGCCGACGGTGACG
GCACAATCGACTTCCCTGAGTTCCTGACAATGATGGCAAGAAAAATGAAATACAGGGACACGGAAGAAGA
AATTAGAGAAGCGTTCGGTGTGTTTGATAAGGATGGCAATGGCTACATCAGTGCAGCAGAGCTTCGCCAC
GTGATGACAAACCTTGGAGAGAAGTTAACAGATGAAGAGGTTGATGAAATGATCAGGGAAGCAGACATCG
ATGGGGATGGTCAGGTAAACTACGAAGAGTTTGTACAAATGATGACAGCGAAGTGACCGGATCACTAGTT
CGCGATCTAGAGAATTCTGCAGATGATCCACTCGAGAAGCTTATCGATAATCAACCTCTGGATTACAAAA
TTTGTGAAAGATTGACTGGTATTCTTAACTATGTTGCTCCTTTTACGCTATGTGGATACGCTGCTTTAAT
GCCTTTGTATCATGCTATTGCTTCCCGTATGGCTTTCATTTTCTCCTCCTTGTATAAATCCTGGTTGCTG
TCTCTTTATGAGGAGTTGTGGCCCGTTGTCAGGCAACGTGGCGTGGTGTGCACTGTGTTTGCTGACGCAA
CCCCCACTGGTTGGGGCATTGCCACCACCTGTCAGCTCCTTTCCGGGACTTTCGCTTTCCCCCTCCCTAT
TGCCACGGCGGAACTCATCGCCGCCTGCCTTGCCCGCTGCTGGACAGGGGCTCGGCTGTTGGGCACTGAC
AATTCCGTGGTGTTGTCGGGGAAATCATCGTCCTTTCCTTGGCTGCTCGCCTGTGTTGCCACCTGGATTC
TGCGCGGGACGTCCTTCTGCTACGTCCCTTCGGCCCTCAATCCAGCGGACCTTCCTTCCCGCGGCCTGCT
GCCGGCTCTGCGGCCTCTTCCGCGTCTTCGCCTTCGCCCTCAGACGAGTCGGATCTCCCTTTGGGCCGCC
TCCCCGCATCGATACCGTCGACCCGGGCGGCCGCTCGAGCATGCATCTAGAGTCGACCCGGGCGGCCGCT
TCGAGCAGACATGATAAGATACATTGATGAGTTTGGACAAACCACAACTAGAATGCAGTGAAAAAAATGC
TTTATTTGTGAAATTTGTGATGCTATTGCTTTATTTGTAACCATTATAAGCTGCAATAAACAAGTTAACA
ACAACAATTGCATTCATTTTATGTTTCAGGTTCAGGGGGAGATGTGGGAGGTTTTTTAAAGCAAGTAAAA
CCTCTACAAATGTGGTAAAATCGATAAGGATCTTCCTAGAGCATGGCTACGTAGATAAGTAGCATGGCGG
GTTAATCATTAACTACAAGGAACCCCTAGTGATGGAGTTGGCCACTCCCTCTCTGCGCGCTCGCTCGCTC
ACTGAGGCCGGGCGACCAAAGGTCGCCCGACGCCCGGGCTTTGCCCGGGCGGCCTCAGTGAGCGAGCGAG
CGCGCAGCTGCATTAATGAATCGGCCAACGCGCGGGGAGAGGCGGTTTGCGTATTGGGCGCTCTTCCGCT
TCCTCGCTCACTGACTCGCTGCGCTCGGTCGTTCGGCTGCGGCGAGCGGTATCAGCTCACTCAAAGGCGG
TAATACGGTTATCCACAGAATCAGGGGATAACGCAGGAAAGAACATGTGAGCAAAAGGCCAGCAAAAGGC
CAGGAACCGTAAAAAGGCCGCGTTGCTGGCGTTTTTCCATAGGCTCCGCCCCCCTGACGAGCATCACAAA
AATCGACGCTCAAGTCAGAGGTGGCGAAACCCGACAGGACTATAAAGATACCAGGCGTTTCCCCCTGGAA
GCTCCCTCGTGCGCTCTCCTGTTCCGACCCTGCCGCTTACCGGATACCTGTCCGCCTTTCTCCCTTCGGG
AAGCGTGGCGCTTTCTCATAGCTCACGCTGTAGGTATCTCAGTTCGGTGTAGGTCGTTCGCTCCAAGCTG
GGCTGTGTGCACGAACCCCCCGTTCAGCCCGACCGCTGCGCCTTATCCGGTAACTATCGTCTTGAGTCCA
ACCCGGTAAGACACGACTTATCGCCACTGGCAGCAGCCACTGGTAACAGGATTAGCAGAGCGAGGTATGT
AGGCGGTGCTACAGAGTTCTTGAAGTGGTGGCCTAACTACGGCTACACTAGAAGAACAGTATTTGGTATC
TGCGCTCTGCTGAAGCCAGTTACCTTCGGAAAAAGAGTTGGTAGCTCTTGATCCGGCAAACAAACCACCG
CTGGTAGCGGTGGTTTTTTTGTTTGCAAGCAGCAGATTACGCGCAGAAAAAAAGGATCTCAAGAAGATCC
TTTGATCTTTTCTACGGGGTCTGACGCTCAGTGGAACGAAAACTCACGTTAAGGGATTTTGGTCATGAGA
TTATCAAAAAGGATCTTCACCTAGATCCTTTTAAATTAAAAATGAAGTTTTAAATCAATCTAAAGTATAT
ATGAGTAAACTTGGTCTGACAGTTACCAATGCTTAATCAGTGAGGCACCTATCTCAGCGATCTGTCTATT
TCGTTCATCCATAGTTGCCTGACTCCCCGTCGTGTAGATAACTACGATACGGGAGGGCTTACCATCTGGC
CCCAGTGCTGCAATGATACCGCGAGACCCACGCTCACCGGCTCCAGATTTATCAGCAATAAACCAGCCAG
CCGGAAGGGCCGAGCGCAGAAGTGGTCCTGCAACTTTATCCGCCTCCATCCAGTCTATTAATTGTTGCCG
GGAAGCTAGAGTAAGTAGTTCGCCAGTTAATAGTTTGCGCAACGTTGTTGCCATTGCTACAGGCATCGTG
GTGTCACGCTCGTCGTTTGGTATGGCTTCATTCAGCTCCGGTTCCCAACGATCAAGGCGAGTTACATGAT
CCCCCATGTTGTGCAAAAAAGCGGTTAGCTCCTTCGGTCCTCCGATCGTTGTCAGAAGTAAGTTGGCCGC
AGTGTTATCACTCATGGTTATGGCAGCACTGCATAATTCTCTTACTGTCATGCCATCCGTAAGATGCTTT
TCTGTGACTGGTGAGTACTCAACCAAGTCATTCTGAGAATAGTGTATGCGGCGACCGAGTTGCTCTTGCC
CGGCGTCAATACGGGATAATACCGCGCCACATAGCAGAACTTTAAAAGTGCTCATCATTGGAAAACGTTC
TTCGGGGCGAAAACTCTCAAGGATCTTACCGCTGTTGAGATCCAGTTCGATGTAACCCACTCGTGCACCC
AACTGATCTTCAGCATCTTTTACTTTCACCAGCGTTTCTGGGTGAGCAAAAACAGGAAGGCAAAATGCCG
CAAAAAAGGGAATAAGGGCGACACGGAAATGTTGAATACTCATACTCTTCCTTTTTCAATATTATTGAAG
CATTTATCAGGGTTATTGTCTCATGAGCGGATACATATTTGAATGTATTTAGAAAAATAAACAAATAGGG
GTTCCGCGCACATTTCCCCGAAAAGTGCCACCTAAATTGTAAGCGTTAATATTTTGTTAAAATTCGCGTT
AAATTTTTGTTAAATCAGCTCATTTTTTAACCAATAGGCCGAAATCGGCAAAATCCCTTATAAATCAAAA
GAATAGACCGAGATAGGGT
[37 nt withheld, positions 5550-5586]
AAAGAACGTGGACTCCAACGTCAAAGG
[49 nt withheld, positions 5614-5662]
T
[91 nt withheld, positions 5664-5754]
G
[124 nt withheld, positions 5756-5879]
CCCATTCGCCATTCAGGCTGCGCAACTGTTGGGAAGGGCGATCGGTGCGGGCCTCTTCGCTATTACGCCA
GCTGCGCGCTCGCTCGCTCACTGAGGCCGCCCGGGCAAAGCCCGGGCGTCGGGCGACCTTTGGTCGCCCG
GCCTCAGTGAGCGAGCGAGCGCGCAGAGAGGGAGTGGCCAACTCCATCACTAGGGGTTCCTTGTAGTTAA
TGATTAACCCGCCATGCTACTTATCTACGTAGCCATGCTCTAGGAAGATCCGAGCTCCAGTGTGCTGGAA
TTCGCCCTTTTCAGTATTTAAATTGACGACCGACCCCGACCCACTGGACAAGCACCCAACCCCCATTCCC
CAAATTGCGCATCCCCTATCAGAGAGGGGGAGGGGAAACAGG
