Features (pLannotate 1.2.2; 18 found; start..end, strand, type, name):
      2..94      +  CDS            lacI (fragment): lac repressor; lacI; The lac repressor binds to the lac operator to inhibit transcription in E. coli. This inhibition can be relieved by adding lactose or isopropyl-β-D-thiogalactopyranoside (IPTG).
    107..128     +  protein_bind   CAP binding site: CAP binding activates transcription in the presence of cAMP. E. coli catabolite activator protein
    143..173     +  promoter       lac promoter: promoter for the E. coli lac operon
    181..197     +  protein_bind   lac operator: The lac repressor binds to the lac operator to inhibit transcription in E. coli. This inhibition can be relieved by adding lactose or isopropyl-β-D-thiogalactopyranoside (IPTG). lac repressor encoded by lacI
    258..388     -  repeat_region  AAV2 ITR (fragment): inverted terminal repeat of adeno-associated virus serotype 2 inverted
    491..888     +  promoter       hSyn promoter (fragment): human synapsin I promoter; confers neuron-specific expression (Kügler et al., 2003)
    981..1113    +  intron         chimeric intron: chimera between introns from human β-globin and immunoglobulin heavy chain genes
   1139..1516    +  CDS            H2B: human histone H2B; HIST1H2BJ
   1535..2887    +  CDS            GCaMP6f: improved fluorescent protein-based calcium sensor (Chen et al., 2013)
   2950..3538    +  misc_feature   WPRE: woodchuck hepatitis virus posttranscriptional regulatory element
   3616..3737    -  polyA_signal   SV40 poly(A) signal: SV40 polyadenylation signal
   3760..3828    -  CDS            large T antigen (fragment): large T antigen from SV40 (simian virus 40)
   3899..4029    +  repeat_region  AAV2 ITR (fragment): inverted terminal repeat of adeno-associated virus serotype 2 inverted
   4043..4200    +  CDS            lacZα (fragment): LacZα fragment of β-galactosidase; lacZ fragment
   4205..4633    +  rep_origin     f1 ori (sequence partly withheld): f1 bacteriophage origin of replication; arrow indicates direction of (+) strand synthesis
   4686..4790    +  promoter       AmpR promoter: bla
   4791..5651    +  CDS            AmpR: β-lactamase; bla; confers resistance to ampicillin, carbenicillin, and related antibiotics
   5822..6410    +  rep_origin     ori: high-copy-number ColE1/pMB1/pBR322/pUC origin of replication
>Addgene plasmid #74144 | AAV Synapsin Intron H2B Gcamp 6f wpre Pzac2.1 | analyzer sequence | sequence record 142324
AGCGCCCAATACGCAAACCGCCTCTCCCCGCGCGTTGGCCGATTCATTAATGCAGCTGGCACGACAGGTT
TCCCGACTGGAAAGCGGGCAGTGAGCGCAACGCAATTAATGTGAGTTAGCTCACTCATTAGGCACCCCAG
GCTTTACACTTTATGCTTCCGGCTCGTATGTTGTGTGGAATTGTGAGCGGATAACAATTTCACACAGGAA
ACAGCTATGACCATGATTACGCCAGATTTAATTAAGGCCTTAATTAGGCTGCGCGCTCGCTCGCTCACTG
AGGCCGCCCGGGCAAAGCCCGGGCGTCGGGCGACCTTTGGTCGCCCGGCCTCAGTGAGCGAGCGAGCGCG
CAGAGAGGGAGTGGCCAACTCCATCACTAGGGGTTCCTTGTAGTTAATGATTAACCCGCCATGCTACTTA
TCTACGTAGCCATGCTCTAGGAAGATCCGAGCTCCAGTGTGCTGGAATTCGCCCTTTTCAGTATTTAAAT
TGACGACCGACCCCGACCCACTGGACAAGCACCCAACCCCCATTCCCCAAATTGCGCATCCCCTATCAGA
GAGGGGGAGGGGAAACAGGATGCGGCGAGGCGCGTGCGCACTGCCAGCTTCAGCACCGCGGACAGTGCCT
TCGCCCCCGCCTGGCGGCGCGCGCCACCGCCGCCTCAGCACTGAAGGCGCGCTGACGTCACTCGCCGGTC
CCCCGCAAACTCCCCTTCCCGGCCACCTTGGTCGCGTCCGCGCCGCCGCCGGCCCAGCCGGACCGCACCA
CGCGAGGCGCGAGATAGGGGGGCACGGGCGCGACCATCTGCGCTGCGGCGCCGGCGACTCAGCGCTGCCT
CAGTCTGCGGTGGGCAGCGGAGGAGTCGTGTCGTGCCTGAGAGCGCAGCTGTGCTCCTGGGCACCGCGCA
GTCCGCCCCCGCGGCTCCTGGCCAGACCACCCCTAGGACCCCCTGCCCCAAGTCGCAGCCGTTGGATCAG
GTAAGTATCAAGGTTACAAGACAGGTTTAAGGAGACCAATAGAAACTGGGCTTGTCGAGACAGAGAAGAC
TCTTGCGTTTCTGATAGGCACCTATTGGTCTTACTGACATCCACTTTGCCTTTCTCTCCACAGGTGATGA
TATCACTAGTTCGCCGGTATGCCAGAGCCAGCGAAGTCTGCTCCCGCCCCGAAAAAGGGCTCCAAGAAGG
CGGTGACTAAGGCGCAGAAGAAAGGCGGCAAGAAGCGCAAGCGCAGCCGCAAGGAGAGCTATTCCATCTA
TGTGTACAAGGTTCTGAAGCAGGTCCACCCTGACACCGGCATTTCGTCCAAGGCCATGGGCATCATGAAT
TCGTTTGTGAACGACATTTTCGAGCGCATCGCAGGTGAGGCTTCCCGCCTGGCGCATTACAACAAGCGCT
CGACCATCACCTCCAGGGAGATCCAGACGGCCGTGCGCCTGCTGCTGCCTGGGGAGTTGGCCAAGCACGC
CGTGTCCGAGGGTACTAAGGCCATCACCAAGTACACCAGCGCTAAGGATCCACCAGTCGCCACCATGGGT
TCTCATCATCATCATCATCATGGTATGGCTAGCATGACTGGTGGACAGCAAATGGGTCGGGATCTGTACG
ACGATGACGATAAGGATCTCGCCACCATGGTCGACTCATCACGTCGTAAGTGGAATAAGACAGGTCACGC
AGTCAGAGCTATAGGTCGGCTGAGCTCACTCGAGAACGTCTATATCAAGGCCGACAAGCAGAAGAACGGC
ATCAAGGCGAACTTCAAGATCCGCCACAACATCGAGGACGGCGGCGTGCAGCTCGCCTACCACTACCAGC
AGAACACCCCCATCGGCGACGGCCCCGTGCTGCTGCCCGACAACCACTACCTGAGCGTGCAGTCCAAACT
TTCGAAAGACCCCAACGAGAAGCGCGATCACATGGTCCTGCTGGAGTTCGTGACCGCCGCCGGGATCACT
CTCGGCATGGACGAGCTGTACAAGGGCGGTACCGGAGGGAGCATGGTGAGCAAGGGCGAGGAGCTGTTCA
CCGGGGTGGTGCCCATCCTGGTCGAGCTGGACGGCGACGTAAACGGCCACAAGTTCAGCGTGTCCGGCGA
GGGTGAGGGCGATGCCACCTACGGCAAGCTGACCCTGAAGTTCATCTGCACCACCGGCAAGCTGCCCGTG
CCCTGGCCCACCCTCGTGACCACCCTGACCTACGGCGTGCAGTGCTTCAGCCGCTACCCCGACCACATGA
AGCAGCACGACTTCTTCAAGTCCGCCATGCCCGAAGGCTACATCCAGGAGCGCACCATCTTCTTCAAGGA
CGACGGCAACTACAAGACCCGCGCCGAGGTGAAGTTCGAGGGCGACACCCTGGTGAACCGCATCGAGCTG
AAGGGCATCGACTTCAAGGAGGACGGCAACATCCTGGGGCACAAGCTGGAGTACAACCTGCCGGACCAAC
TGACTGAAGAGCAGATCGCAGAATTTAAAGAGGAATTCTCCCTATTTGACAAGGACGGGGATGGGACAAT
AACAACCAAGGAGCTGGGGACGGTGATGCGGTCTCTGGGGCAGAACCCCACAGAAGCAGAGCTGCAGGAC
ATGATCAATGAAGTAGATGCCGACGGTGACGGCACAATCGACTTCCCTGAGTTCCTGACAATGATGGCAA
GAAAAATGAAATACAGGGACACGGAAGAAGAAATTAGAGAAGCGTTCGGTGTGTTTGATAAGGATGGCAA
TGGCTACATCAGTGCAGCAGAGCTTCGCCACGTGATGACAAACCTTGGAGAGAAGTTAACAGATGAAGAG
GTTGATGAAATGATCAGGGAAGCAGACATCGATGGGGATGGTCAGGTAAACTACGAAGAGTTTGTACAAA
TGATGACAGCGAAGTGACCGGATCACTAGTTCGCGATCTAGAGAATTCTGCAGATGATCCACTCGAGAAG
CTTATCGATAATCAACCTCTGGATTACAAAATTTGTGAAAGATTGACTGGTATTCTTAACTATGTTGCTC
CTTTTACGCTATGTGGATACGCTGCTTTAATGCCTTTGTATCATGCTATTGCTTCCCGTATGGCTTTCAT
TTTCTCCTCCTTGTATAAATCCTGGTTGCTGTCTCTTTATGAGGAGTTGTGGCCCGTTGTCAGGCAACGT
GGCGTGGTGTGCACTGTGTTTGCTGACGCAACCCCCACTGGTTGGGGCATTGCCACCACCTGTCAGCTCC
TTTCCGGGACTTTCGCTTTCCCCCTCCCTATTGCCACGGCGGAACTCATCGCCGCCTGCCTTGCCCGCTG
CTGGACAGGGGCTCGGCTGTTGGGCACTGACAATTCCGTGGTGTTGTCGGGGAAATCATCGTCCTTTCCT
TGGCTGCTCGCCTGTGTTGCCACCTGGATTCTGCGCGGGACGTCCTTCTGCTACGTCCCTTCGGCCCTCA
ATCCAGCGGACCTTCCTTCCCGCGGCCTGCTGCCGGCTCTGCGGCCTCTTCCGCGTCTTCGCCTTCGCCC
TCAGACGAGTCGGATCTCCCTTTGGGCCGCCTCCCCGCATCGATACCGTCGACCCGGGCGGCCGCTCGAG
CATGCATCTAGAGTCGACCCGGGCGGCCGCTTCGAGCAGACATGATAAGATACATTGATGAGTTTGGACA
AACCACAACTAGAATGCAGTGAAAAAAATGCTTTATTTGTGAAATTTGTGATGCTATTGCTTTATTTGTA
ACCATTATAAGCTGCAATAAACAAGTTAACAACAACAATTGCATTCATTTTATGTTTCAGGTTCAGGGGG
AGATGTGGGAGGTTTTTTAAAGCAAGTAAAACCTCTACAAATGTGGTAAAATCGATAAGGATCTTCCTAG
AGCATGGCTACGTAGATAAGTAGCATGGCGGGTTAATCATTAACTACAAGGAACCCCTAGTGATGGAGTT
GGCCACTCCCTCTCTGCGCGCTCGCTCGCTCACTGAGGCCGGGCGACCAAAGGTCGCCCGACGCCCGGGC
TTTGCCCGGGCGGCCTCAGTGAGCGAGCGAGCGCGCAGCCTTAATTAACCTAATTCACTGGCCGTCGTTT
TACAACGTCGTGACTGGGAAAACCCTGGCGTTACCCAACTTAATCGCCTTGCAGCACATCCCCCTTTCGC
CAGCTGGCGTAATAGCGAAGAGGCCCGCACCGATCGCCCTTCCCAACAGTTGCGCAGCCTGAATGGCGAA
TGGG
[124 nt withheld, positions 4205-4328]
C
[91 nt withheld, positions 4330-4420]
A
[49 nt withheld, positions 4422-4470]
CCTTTGACGTTGGAGTCCACGTTCTTT
[37 nt withheld, positions 4498-4534]
ACCCTATCTCGGTCTATTCTTTTGATTTATAAGGGATTTTGCCGATTTCGGCCTATTGGTTAAAAAATGA
GCTGATTTAACAAAAATTTAACGCGAATTTTAACAAAATATTAACGCTTACAATTTAGGTGGCACTTTTC
GGGGAAATGTGCGCGGAACCCCTATTTGTTTATTTTTCTAAATACATTCAAATATGTATCCGCTCATGAG
ACAATAACCCTGATAAATGCTTCAATAATATTGAAAAAGGAAGAGTATGAGTATTCAACATTTCCGTGTC
GCCCTTATTCCCTTTTTTGCGGCATTTTGCCTTCCTGTTTTTGCTCACCCAGAAACGCTGGTGAAAGTAA
AAGATGCTGAAGATCAGTTGGGTGCACGAGTGGGTTACATCGAACTGGATCTCAACAGCGGTAAGATCCT
TGAGAGTTTTCGCCCCGAAGAACGTTTTCCAATGATGAGCACTTTTAAAGTTCTGCTATGTGGCGCGGTA
TTATCCCGTATTGACGCCGGGCAAGAGCAACTCGGTCGCCGCATACACTATTCTCAGAATGACTTGGTTG
AGTACTCACCAGTCACAGAAAAGCATCTTACGGATGGCATGACAGTAAGAGAATTATGCAGTGCTGCCAT
AACCATGAGTGATAACACTGCGGCCAACTTACTTCTGACAACGATCGGAGGACCGAAGGAGCTAACCGCT
TTTTTGCACAACATGGGGGATCATGTAACTCGCCTTGATCGTTGGGAACCGGAGCTGAATGAAGCCATAC
CAAACGACGAGCGTGACACCACGATGCCTGTAGCAATGGCAACAACGTTGCGCAAACTATTAACTGGCGA
ACTACTTACTCTAGCTTCCCGGCAACAATTAATAGACTGGATGGAGGCGGATAAAGTTGCAGGACCACTT
CTGCGCTCGGCCCTTCCGGCTGGCTGGTTTATTGCTGATAAATCTGGAGCCGGTGAGCGTGGGTCTCGCG
GTATCATTGCAGCACTGGGGCCAGATGGTAAGCCCTCCCGTATCGTAGTTATCTACACGACGGGGAGTCA
GGCAACTATGGATGAACGAAATAGACAGATCGCTGAGATAGGTGCCTCACTGATTAAGCATTGGTAACTG
TCAGACCAAGTTTACTCATATATACTTTAGATTGATTTAAAACTTCATTTTTAATTTAAAAGGATCTAGG
TGAAGATCCTTTTTGATAATCTCATGACCAAAATCCCTTAACGTGAGTTTTCGTTCCACTGAGCGTCAGA
CCCCGTAGAAAAGATCAAAGGATCTTCTTGAGATCCTTTTTTTCTGCGCGTAATCTGCTGCTTGCAAACA
AAAAAACCACCGCTACCAGCGGTGGTTTGTTTGCCGGATCAAGAGCTACCAACTCTTTTTCCGAAGGTAA
CTGGCTTCAGCAGAGCGCAGATACCAAATACTGTTCTTCTAGTGTAGCCGTAGTTAGGCCACCACTTCAA
GAACTCTGTAGCACCGCCTACATACCTCGCTCTGCTAATCCTGTTACCAGTGGCTGCTGCCAGTGGCGAT
AAGTCGTGTCTTACCGGGTTGGACTCAAGACGATAGTTACCGGATAAGGCGCAGCGGTCGGGCTGAACGG
GGGGTTCGTGCACACAGCCCAGCTTGGAGCGAACGACCTACACCGAACTGAGATACCTACAGCGTGAGCT
ATGAGAAAGCGCCACGCTTCCCGAAGGGAGAAAGGCGGACAGGTATCCGGTAAGCGGCAGGGTCGGAACA
GGAGAGCGCACGAGGGAGCTTCCAGGGGGAAACGCCTGGTATCTTTATAGTCCTGTCGGGTTTCGCCACC
TCTGACTTGAGCGTCGATTTTTGTGATGCTCGTCAGGGGGGCGGAGCCTATGGAAAAACGCCAGCAACGC
GGCCTTTTTACGGTTCCTGGCCTTTTGCTGGCCTTTTGCTCACATGTTCTTTCCTGCGTTATCCCCTGAT
TCTGTGGATAACCGTATTACCGCCTTTGAGTGAGCTGATACCGCTCGCCGCAGCCGAACGACCGAGCGCA
GCGAGTCAGTGAGCGAGGAAGCGGAAG
