>Addgene plasmid #74144 | AAV Synapsin Intron H2B Gcamp 6f wpre Pzac2.1 | addgene partial sequence | sequence record 141263 | chim-int-F 5'-TCTTACTGACATCCACTTTGCC-3'
AGCCAGCGAAGTCTGCTCCCGCCCCGAAAAAGGGCTCCAAGAAGGCGGTGACTAAGGCGCAGAAGAAAGG
CGGCAAGAAGCGCAAGCGCAGCCGCAAGGAGAGCTATTCCATCTATGTGTACAAGGTTCTGAAGCAGGTC
CACCCTGACACCGGCATTTCGTCCAAGGCCATGGGCATCATGAATTCGTTTGTGAACGACATTTTCGAGC
GCATCGCAGGTGAGGCTTCCCGCCTGGCGCATTACAACAAGCGCTCGACCATCACCTCCAGGGAGATCCA
GACGGCCGTGCGCCTGCTGCTGCCTGGGGAGTTGGCCAAGCACGCCGTGTCCGAGGGTACTAAGGCCATC
ACCAAGTACACCAGCGCTAAGGATCCACCAGTCGCCACCATGGGTTCTCATCATCATCATCATCATGGTA
TGGCTAGCATGACTGGTGGACAGCAAATGGGTCGGGATCTGTACGACGATGACGATAAGGATCTCGCCAC
CATGGTCGACTCATCACGTCGTAAGTGGAATAAGACAGGTCACGCAGTCAGAGCTATAGGTCGGCTGAGC
TCACTCGAGAACGTCTATATCAAGGCCGACAAGCAGAAGAACGGCATCAAGGCGAACTTCAAGATCCGCC
ACAACATCGAGGACGGCGGCGTGCAGCTCGCCTACCACTACCAGCAGAACACCCCCATCGGCGACGGCCC
CGTGCTGCTGCCCGACAACCACTACCTGAGCGTGCAGTCCAAACTTTCGAAAGACCCCAACGAGAAGCGC
GATCACATGGTCCTGCTGGAGTTCGTGACCGCCGCCGG
