>Addgene plasmid #74144 | AAV Synapsin Intron H2B Gcamp 6f wpre Pzac2.1 | addgene partial sequence | sequence record 142223 | WPRE-R 5'-CATAGCGTAAAAGGAGCAACA-3'
TCCAGAGGTTGATTATCGATAAGCTTCTCGAGTGGATCATCTGCAGAATTCTCTAGATCGCGAACTAGTG
ATCCGGTCACTTCGCTGTCATCATTTGTACAAACTCTTCGTAGTTTACCTGACCATCCCCATCGATGTCT
GCTTCCCTGATCATTTCATCAACCTCTTCATCTGTTAACTTCTCTCCAAGGTTTGTCATCACGTGGCGAA
GCTCTGCTGCACTGATGTAGCCATTGCCATCCTTATCAAACACACCGAACGCTTCTCTAATTTCTTCTTC
CGTGTCCCTGTATTTCATTTTTCTTGCCATCATTGTCAGGAACTCAGGGAAGTCGATTGTGCCGTCACCG
TCGGCATCTACTTCATTGATCATGTCCTGCAGCTCTGCTTCTGTGGGGTTCTGCCCCAGAGACCGCATCA
CCGTCCCCAGCTCCTTGGTTGTTATTGTCCCATCCCCGTCCTTGTCAAATAGGGAGAATTCCTCTTTAAA
TTCTGCGATCTGCTCTTCAGTCAGTTGGTCCGGCAGGTTGTACTCCAGCTTGTGCCCCAGGATGTTGCCG
TCCTCCTTGAAGTCGATGCCCTTCAGCTCGATGCGGTTCACCAGGGTGTCGCCCTCGAACTTCACCTCGG
CGCGGGTCTTGTAGTTGCCGTCGTCCTTGAAGAAGATGGTGCGCTCCTGGATGTAGCCTTCGGGCATGGC
GGACTTGAAGAAGTCGTGCTGCTTCATGTGGTCGG
